Addgene plasmid #120375: UL91-2xStrep pCDNA4
Purpose: Expresses HCMV UL91with Cterm 2xStrep tag in mammalian cells
Depositing lab: Britt Glaunsinger. Depositing organization: University of California, Berkeley. Publication: The interaction between ORF18 and ORF30 is required for late gene expression in Kaposi's sarcoma-associated herpesvirus. Castaneda AF, Glaunsinger BA. J Virol. 2018 Oct 10. pii: JVI.01488-18. doi: 10.1128/JVI.01488-18. PubMed 30305361.
Backbone
  Vector backbone: pcDNA4/TO
  Backbone size w/o insert (bp): 6168
  Total vector size (bp): 5456
  Vector type: Mammalian Expression
Growth in bacteria
  Bacterial resistance: Ampicillin, 100 μg/mL
  Growth temperature: 37°C
  Growth strain: DH5alpha
  Copy number: High Copy
Gene/Insert
  Gene/Insert name: UL91
  Species: Human Cytomegalovirus (HHV-5)
  Insert size (bp): 333
  GenBank ID: 3077494
  Entrez Gene: UL91 (a.k.a. HHV5wtgp084)
  Promoter: CMV
  Tag / fusion protein: 2xStrep Tag II (C terminal on backbone)
  Cloning method: Restriction Enzyme; 5′ cloning site BamHI (destroyed during cloning); 3′ cloning site NotI (destroyed during cloning)
  Sequencing primers: 5′ cctccatagaagacaccgggac; 3′ aaggtgccactcccactgt
Terms and licenses: Academic/Nonprofit Terms; Industry Terms: Not Available to Industry
How to cite: UL91-2xStrep pCDNA4 was a gift from Britt Glaunsinger (Addgene plasmid # 120375 ; http://n2t.net/addgene:120375 ; RRID:Addgene_120375)
