[The description below was written by a language model from this plasmid's Addgene catalogue record and pLannotate feature annotations shown in this document.]
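Description:
UL91-2xStrep pCDNA4 is a mammalian expression plasmid built on the pcDNA4/TO backbone that produces the human cytomegalovirus (HHV-5) protein UL91 with a C-terminal 2xStrep-tag II supplied by the backbone. It is propagated in E. coli as a high-copy plasmid through a ColE1/pUC-type origin and selected with ampicillin via the β-lactamase gene. An f1 origin is also present. The sequenced plasmid is about 5.46 kb, matching the recorded total size, although the catalogue's listed backbone size is larger than this total, so that figure is evidently inconsistent.

The 333 bp UL91 open reading frame lies downstream of the CMV immediate-early enhancer and promoter and is followed by the bovine growth hormone polyadenylation signal. Between the promoter and the insert, the annotation detects two short tet operator-like fragments, consistent with the tetracycline-operator arrangement of the /TO backbone: in cells expressing the Tet repressor, transcription can be held off until tetracycline or doxycycline is added, whereas in ordinary cells the promoter drives constitutive expression. The Strep tag itself is not annotated in the feature table, but there is unannotated space between the end of UL91 and the poly(A) signal where it would sit. A second cassette places the Sh ble gene under tandem SV40 early and EM7 promoters with an SV40 poly(A) signal, allowing Zeocin selection in mammalian cells or bacteria.

The Strep tag supports affinity purification and detection of UL91. The associated publication examines interactions between herpesvirus proteins required for late gene expression, suggesting use in interaction or pull-down assays, though the record does not say so.
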