Features (pLannotate 1.2.2; 22 found; start..end, strand, type, name):
     28..80      -  misc_feature   bom (fragment): basis of mobility region from pBR322
    235..614     +  enhancer       CMV enhancer: human cytomegalovirus immediate early enhancer
    615..818     +  promoter       CMV promoter: human cytomegalovirus (CMV) immediate early promoter
    820..839     +  promoter       PLtetO-1 promoter (fragment): modified phage lambda PL promoter with tet operator sites (Lutz and Bujard, 1997)
    841..860     +  promoter       PLtetO-1 promoter (fragment): modified phage lambda PL promoter with tet operator sites (Lutz and Bujard, 1997)
    868..901     +  promoter       TRE3GV promoter (fragment): 3rd-generation Tet-responsive promoter that can be activated by binding of Tet-On® 3G, optimized for retroviral and lentiviral vectors
   1001..1333    +  CDS            UL91: UL91_HCMVA - Protein inferred from homology: Swiss-Prot protein existence level 3. From Human cytomegalovirus (strain AD169) (HHV-5) (Human herpesvirus 5).
   1473..1697    +  polyA_signal   bGH poly(A) signal: bovine growth hormone polyadenylation signal
   1701..1722    +  promoter       SV40 promoter (fragment): SV40 enhancer and early promoter
   1743..2171    +  rep_origin     f1 ori (sequence partly withheld): f1 bacteriophage origin of replication; arrow indicates direction of (+) strand synthesis
   2185..2514    +  promoter       SV40 promoter: SV40 enhancer and early promoter
   2562..2609    +  promoter       EM7 promoter: synthetic bacterial promoter&nbsp
   2628..3002    +  CDS            BleoR: antibiotic-binding protein; Sh ble from Streptoalloteichus hindustanus; confers resistance to bleomycin, phleomycin, and Zeocin™
   3012..3137    +  CDS            ble (fragment): BLE_KLEPN - Experimental evidence at protein level: Swiss-Prot protein existence level 1. Binding protein with a strong affinity to the bleomycin family of antibiotics. Binds to CL990; an antimitotic-antibiotic compound. From Klebsiella pneumoniae.
   3132..3253    +  polyA_signal   SV40 poly(A) signal: SV40 polyadenylation signal
   3326..3342    -  protein_bind   lac operator: The lac repressor binds to the lac operator to inhibit transcription in E. coli. This inhibition can be relieved by adding lactose or isopropyl-β-D-thiogalactopyranoside (IPTG). lac repressor encoded by lacI
   3350..3380    -  promoter       lac promoter: promoter for the E. coli lac operon
   3395..3416    -  protein_bind   CAP binding site: CAP binding activates transcription in the presence of cAMP. E. coli catabolite activator protein
   3429..3521    -  CDS            lacI (fragment): lac repressor; lacI; The lac repressor binds to the lac operator to inhibit transcription in E. coli. This inhibition can be relieved by adding lactose or isopropyl-β-D-thiogalactopyranoside (IPTG).
   3704..4292    -  rep_origin     ori: high-copy-number ColE1/pMB1/pBR322/pUC origin of replication
   4463..5323    -  CDS            AmpR: β-lactamase; bla; confers resistance to ampicillin, carbenicillin, and related antibiotics
   5324..5428    -  promoter       AmpR promoter: bla
>Addgene plasmid #120375 | UL91-2xStrep pCDNA4 | addgene full sequence | sequence record 257258 | Addgene NGS Result
GACGGATCGGGAGATCTCCCGATCCCCTATGGTGCACTCTCAGTACAATCTGCTCTGATGCCGCATAGTT
AAGCCAGTATCTGCTCCCTGCTTGTGTGTTGGAGGTCGCTGAGTAGTGCGCGAGCAAAATTTAAGCTACA
ACAAGGCAAGGCTTGACCGACAATTGCATGAAGAATCTGCTTAGGGTTAGGCGTTTTGCGCTGCTTCGCG
ATGTACGGGCCAGATATACGCGTTGACATTGATTATTGACTAGTTATTAATAGTAATCAATTACGGGGTC
ATTAGTTCATAGCCCATATATGGAGTTCCGCGTTACATAACTTACGGTAAATGGCCCGCCTGGCTGACCG
CCCAACGACCCCCGCCCATTGACGTCAATAATGACGTATGTTCCCATAGTAACGCCAATAGGGACTTTCC
ATTGACGTCAATGGGTGGAGTATTTACGGTAAACTGCCCACTTGGCAGTACATCAAGTGTATCATATGCC
AAGTACGCCCCCTATTGACGTCAATGACGGTAAATGGCCCGCCTGGCATTATGCCCAGTACATGACCTTA
TGGGACTTTCCTACTTGGCAGTACATCTACGTATTAGTCATCGCTATTACCATGGTGATGCGGTTTTGGC
AGTACATCAATGGGCGTGGATAGCGGTTTGACTCACGGGGATTTCCAAGTCTCCACCCCATTGACGTCAA
TGGGAGTTTGTTTTGGCACCAAAATCAACGGGACTTTCCAAAATGTCGTAACAACTCCGCCCCATTGACG
CAAATGGGCGGTAGGCGTGTACGGTGGGAGGTCTATATAAGCAGAGCTCTCCCTATCAGTGATAGAGATC
TCCCTATCAGTGATAGAGATCGTCGACGAGCTCGTTTAGTGAACCGTCAGATCGCCTGGAGACGCCATCC
ACGCTGTTTTGACCTCCATAGAAGACACCGGGACCGATCCAGCCTCCGGACTCTAGCGTTTAAACTTAAG
CTTGGTACCGAGCTCGGATCATGAACTCGTTGCTGGCGGAACTCAACCGACTAGGGGTCGCGCACGCCAC
TACGGAGGATGTTTTTATCTTTGTCGACCGCCTCTTTCAACACTTTTCCTTCCTTTTCCAGGCCGAGGAG
TCAGGCCCGCGCCGCTTGGAACTGGTCGCGTCCGTGTTCGAGCACCTGACGGTGGAGTGCGTTAACGACA
TCCTGGACGCCTGCAGTCACCCGGACGTGAACGTCGCGGAGACAAGCAACACCTGTCGTCCCTGCCCTTC
TCCTGTTCCCTCCGCCCCCAAAACTGTCAGCGGCGCTCAGACGTCATGTGCGACGCCTCGGGCGCCTGTG
ACAGGGCCGCTCGAGGGAGGCGGTGGATGGAGCCACCCCCAGTTCGAGAAGGGCGGCGGCAGCGGCGGCG
GCAGCGGCGGCGGCAGCTGGAGCCACCCCCAGTTCGAGAAGGGGCCCGTTTAAACCCGCTGATCAGCCTC
GACTGTGCCTTCTAGTTGCCAGCCATCTGTTGTTTGCCCCTCCCCCGTGCCTTCCTTGACCCTGGAAGGT
GCCACTCCCACTGTCCTTTCCTAATAAAATGAGGAAATTGCATCGCATTGTCTGAGTAGGTGTCATTCTA
TTCTGGGGGGTGGGGTGGGGCAGGACAGCAAGGGGGAGGATTGGGAAGACAATAGCAGGCATGCTGGGGA
TGCGGTGGGCTCTATGGCTTCTGAGGCGGAAAGAACCAGCTGGGGCTCTAGGGGGTATCCCC
[124 nt withheld, positions 1743-1866]
C
[91 nt withheld, positions 1868-1958]
A
[49 nt withheld, positions 1960-2008]
CCTTTGACGTTGGAGTCCACGTTCTTT
[37 nt withheld, positions 2036-2072]
ACCCTATCTCGGTCTATTCTTTTGATTTATAAGGGATTTTGCCGATTTCGGCCTATTGGTTAAAAAATGA
GCTGATTTAACAAAAATTTAACGCGAATTAATTCTGTGGAATGTGTGTCAGTTAGGGTGTGGAAAGTCCC
CAGGCTCCCCAGCAGGCAGAAGTATGCAAAGCATGCATCTCAATTAGTCAGCAACCAGGTGTGGAAAGTC
CCCAGGCTCCCCAGCAGGCAGAAGTATGCAAAGCATGCATCTCAATTAGTCAGCAACCATAGTCCCGCCC
CTAACTCCGCCCATCCCGCCCCTAACTCCGCCCAGTTCCGCCCATTCTCCGCCCCATGGCTGACTAATTT
TTTTTATTTATGCAGAGGCCGAGGCCGCCTCTGCCTCTGAGCTATTCCAGAAGTAGTGAGGAGGCTTTTT
TGGAGGCCTAGGCTTTTGCAAAAAGCTCCCGGGAGCTTGTATATCCATTTTCGGATCTGATCAGCACGTG
TTGACAATTAATCATCGGCATAGTATATCGGCATAGTATAATACGACAAGGTGAGGAACTAAACCATGGC
CAAGTTGACCAGTGCCGTTCCGGTGCTCACCGCGCGCGACGTCGCCGGAGCGGTCGAGTTCTGGACCGAC
CGGCTCGGGTTCTCCCGGGACTTCGTGGAGGACGACTTCGCCGGTGTGGTCCGGGACGACGTGACCCTGT
TCATCAGCGCGGTCCAGGACCAGGTGGTGCCGGACAACACCCTGGCCTGGGTGTGGGTGCGCGGCCTGGA
CGAGCTGTACGCCGAGTGGTCGGAGGTCGTGTCCACGAACTTCCGGGACGCCTCCGGGCCGGCCATGACC
GAGATCGGCGAGCAGCCGTGGGGGCGGGAGTTCGCCCTGCGCGACCCGGCCGGCAACTGCGTGCACTTCG
TGGCCGAGGAGCAGGACTGACACGTGCTACGAGATTTCGATTCCACCGCCGCCTTCTATGAAAGGTTGGG
CTTCGGAATCGTTTTCCGGGACGCCGGCTGGATGATCCTCCAGCGCGGGGATCTCATGCTGGAGTTCTTC
GCCCACCCCAACTTGTTTATTGCAGCTTATAATGGTTACAAATAAAGCAATAGCATCACAAATTTCACAA
ATAAAGCATTTTTTTCACTGCATTCTAGTTGTGGTTTGTCCAAACTCATCAATGTATCTTATCATGTCTG
TATACCGTCGACCTCTAGCTAGAGCTTGGCGTAATCATGGTCATAGCTGTTTCCTGTGTGAAATTGTTAT
CCGCTCACAATTCCACACAACATACGAGCCGGAAGCATAAAGTGTAAAGCCTGGGGTGCCTAATGAGTGA
GCTAACTCACATTAATTGCGTTGCGCTCACTGCCCGCTTTCCAGTCGGGAAACCTGTCGTGCCAGCTGCA
TTAATGAATCGGCCAACGCGCGGGGAGAGGCGGTTTGCGTATTGGGCGCTCTTCCGCTTCCTCGCTCACT
GACTCGCTGCGCTCGGTCGTTCGGCTGCGGCGAGCGGTATCAGCTCACTCAAAGGCGGTAATACGGTTAT
CCACAGAATCAGGGGATAACGCAGGAAAGAACATGTGAGCAAAAGGCCAGCAAAAGGCCAGGAACCGTAA
AAAGGCCGCGTTGCTGGCGTTTTTCCATAGGCTCCGCCCCCCTGACGAGCATCACAAAAATCGACGCTCA
AGTCAGAGGTGGCGAAACCCGACAGGACTATAAAGATACCAGGCGTTTCCCCCTGGAAGCTCCCTCGTGC
GCTCTCCTGTTCCGACCCTGCCGCTTACCGGATACCTGTCCGCCTTTCTCCCTTCGGGAAGCGTGGCGCT
TTCTCATAGCTCACGCTGTAGGTATCTCAGTTCGGTGTAGGTCGTTCGCTCCAAGCTGGGCTGTGTGCAC
GAACCCCCCGTTCAGCCCGACCGCTGCGCCTTATCCGGTAACTATCGTCTTGAGTCCAACCCGGTAAGAC
ACGACTTATCGCCACTGGCAGCAGCCACTGGTAACAGGATTAGCAGAGCGAGGTATGTAGGCGGTGCTAC
AGAGTTCTTGAAGTGGTGGCCTAACTACGGCTACACTAGAAGAACAGTATTTGGTATCTGCGCTCTGCTG
AAGCCAGTTACCTTCGGAAAAAGAGTTGGTAGCTCTTGATCCGGCAAACAAACCACCGCTGGTAGCGGTG
GTTTTTTTGTTTGCAAGCAGCAGATTACGCGCAGAAAAAAAGGATCTCAAGAAGATCCTTTGATCTTTTC
TACGGGGTCTGACGCTCAGTGGAACGAAAACTCACGTTAAGGGATTTTGGTCATGAGATTATCAAAAAGG
ATCTTCACCTAGATCCTTTTAAATTAAAAATGAAGTTTTAAATCAATCTAAAGTATATATGAGTAAACTT
GGTCTGACAGTTACCAATGCTTAATCAGTGAGGCACCTATCTCAGCGATCTGTCTATTTCGTTCATCCAT
AGTTGCCTGACTCCCCGTCGTGTAGATAACTACGATACGGGAGGGCTTACCATCTGGCCCCAGTGCTGCA
ATGATACCGCGAGACCCACGCTCACCGGCTCCAGATTTATCAGCAATAAACCAGCCAGCCGGAAGGGCCG
AGCGCAGAAGTGGTCCTGCAACTTTATCCGCCTCCATCCAGTCTATTAATTGTTGCCGGGAAGCTAGAGT
AAGTAGTTCGCCAGTTAATAGTTTGCGCAACGTTGTTGCCATTGCTACAGGCATCGTGGTGTCACGCTCG
TCGTTTGGTATGGCTTCATTCAGCTCCGGTTCCCAACGATCAAGGCGAGTTACATGATCCCCCATGTTGT
GCAAAAAAGCGGTTAGCTCCTTCGGTCCTCCGATCGTTGTCAGAAGTAAGTTGGCCGCAGTGTTATCACT
CATGGTTATGGCAGCACTGCATAATTCTCTTACTGTCATGCCATCCGTAAGATGCTTTTCTGTGACTGGT
GAGTACTCAACCAAGTCATTCTGAGAATAGTGTATGCGGCGACCGAGTTGCTCTTGCCCGGCGTCAATAC
GGGATAATACCGCGCCACATAGCAGAACTTTAAAAGTGCTCATCATTGGAAAACGTTCTTCGGGGCGAAA
ACTCTCAAGGATCTTACCGCTGTTGAGATCCAGTTCGATGTAACCCACTCGTGCACCCAACTGATCTTCA
GCATCTTTTACTTTCACCAGCGTTTCTGGGTGAGCAAAAACAGGAAGGCAAAATGCCGCAAAAAAGGGAA
TAAGGGCGACACGGAAATGTTGAATACTCATACTCTTCCTTTTTCAATATTATTGAAGCATTTATCAGGG
TTATTGTCTCATGAGCGGATACATATTTGAATGTATTTAGAAAAATAAACAAATAGGGGTTCCGCGCACA
TTTCCCCGAAAAGTGCCACCTGACGTC
